>Addgene plasmid #195107 | 221-RPB1-AID-eGFP-2A-blasticidin | addgene full sequence | sequence record 385200 | Addgene NGS Result
GCCCTCACATCATTATTTGCCATCCAGCTGATATCCCCTATAGTGAGTCGTATTACATGGTCATAGCTGT
TTCCTGGCAGCTCTGGCCCGTGTCTCAAAATCTCTGATGTTACATTGCACAAGATAAAAATATATCATCA
TGAACAATAAAACTGTCTGCTTACATAAACAGTAATACAAGGGGTGTTATGAGCCATATTCAACGGGAAA
CGTCGAGGCCGCGATTAAATTCCAACATGGATGCTGATTTATATGGGTATAAATGGGCTCGCGATAATGT
CGGGCAATCAGGTGCGACAATCTATCGCTTGTATGGGAAGCCCGATGCGCCAGAGTTGTTTCTGAAACAT
GGCAAAGGTAGCGTTGCCAATGATGTTACAGATGAGATGGTCAGACTAAACTGGCTGACGGAATTTATGC
CTCTTCCGACCATCAAGCATTTTATCCGTACTCCTGATGATGCATGGTTACTCACCACTGCGATCCCCGG
AAAAACAGCATTCCAGGTATTAGAAGAATATCCTGATTCAGGTGAAAATATTGTTGATGCGCTGGCAGTG
TTCCTGCGCCGGTTGCATTCGATTCCTGTTTGTAATTGTCCTTTTAACAGCGATCGCGTATTTCGTCTCG
CTCAGGCGCAATCACGAATGAATAACGGTTTGGTTGATGCGAGTGATTTTGATGACGAGCGTAATGGCTG
GCCTGTTGAACAAGTCTGGAAAGAAATGCATAAACTTTTGCCATTCTCACCGGATTCAGTCGTCACTCAT
GGTGATTTCTCACTTGATAACCTTATTTTTGACGAGGGGAAATTAATAGGTTGTATTGATGTTGGACGAG
TCGGAATCGCAGACCGATACCAGGATCTTGCCATCCTATGGAACTGCCTCGGTGAGTTTTCTCCTTCATT
ACAGAAACGGCTTTTTCAAAAATATGGTATTGATAATCCTGATATGAATAAATTGCAGTTTCATTTGATG
CTCGATGAGTTTTTCTAATCAGAATTGGTTAATTGGTTGTAACACTGGCAGAGCATTACGCTGACTTGAC
GGGACGGCGCAAGCTCATGACCAAAATCCCTTAACGTGAGTTACGCGTCGTTCCACTGAGCGTCAGACCC
CGTAGAAAAGATCAAAGGATCTTCTTGAGATCCTTTTTTTCTGCGCGTAATCTGCTGCTTGCAAACAAAA
AAACCACCGCTACCAGCGGTGGTTTGTTTGCCGGATCAAGAGCTACCAACTCTTTTTCCGAAGGTAACTG
GCTTCAGCAGAGCGCAGATACCAAATACTGTTCTTCTAGTGTAGCCGTAGTTAGGCCACCACTTCAAGAA
CTCTGTAGCACCGCCTACATACCTCGCTCTGCTAATCCTGTTACCAGTGGCTGCTGCCAGTGGCGATAAG
TCGTGTCTTACCGGGTTGGACTCAAGACGATAGTTACCGGATAAGGCGCAGCGGTCGGGCTGAACGGGGG
GTTCGTGCACACAGCCCAGCTTGGAGCGAACGACCTACACCGAACTGAGATACCTACAGCGTGAGCTATG
AGAAAGCGCCACGCTTCCCGAAGGGAGAAAGGCGGACAGGTATCCGGTAAGCGGCAGGGTCGGAACAGGA
GAGCGCACGAGGGAGCTTCCAGGGGGAAACGCCTGGTATCTTTATAGTCCTGTCGGGTTTCGCCACCTCT
GACTTGAGCGTCGATTTTTGTGATGCTCGTCAGGGGGGCGGAGCCTATGGAAAAACGCCAGCAACGCGGC
CTTTTTACGGTTCCTGGCCTTTTGCTGGCCTTTTGCTCACATGTTCTTTCCTGCGTTATCCCCTGATTCT
GTGGATAACCGTATTACCGCCTTTGAGTGAGCTGATACCGCTCGCCGCAGCCGAACGACCGAGCGCAGCG
AGTCAGTGAGCGAGGAAGCGGAAGAGCGCCCAATACGCAAACCGCCTCTCCCCGCGCGTTGGCCGATTCA
TTAATGCAGCTGGCACGACAGGTTTCCCGACTGGAAAGCGGGCAGTGAGCGCAACGCAATTAATACGCGT
ACCGCTAGCCAGGAAGAGTTTGTAGAAACGCAAAAAGGCCATCCGTCAGGATGGCCTTCTGCTTAGTTTG
ATGCCTGGCAGTTTATGGCGGGCGTCCTGCCCGCCACCCTCCGGGCCGTTGCTTCACAACGTTCAAATCC
GCTCCCGGCGGATTTGTCCTACTCAGGAGAGCGTTCACCGACAAACAACAGATAAAACGAAAGGCCCAGT
CTTCCGACTGAGCCTTTCGTTTTATTTGATGCCTGGCAGTTCCCTACTCTCGCGTTAACGCTAGCATGGA
TGTTTTCCCAGTCACGACGTTGTAAAACGACGGCCAGTCTTAAGCTGTTCAGCACCCAGTCCCATGGGTG
GAATCTCTCCTGCCATGACACCTTGGAACCAGGGTGCAACCCCTGCCTATGGCGCCTGGTCCCCCAGTGT
TGGTGAGTAACCTGATCCAGGAAGAGGGCCCTCCAGGTGGTTCAGAGGTGGATAAGCTGGGATCGTGAAC
GGTAGCCATTGTTGGAACTCTGAAGGCCGCAGAGGGCTAGTGAAAGGTGGGGCAGGGAGAATTGGGGGCC
TTTGGTCTCCCGCTCTGGCCTTAACTTGCTTCTCTCACTCTATAGGGAGTGGAATGACCCCAGGGGCAGC
CGGCTTCTCTCCCAGTGCTGCGTCAGATGCCAGCGGCTTCAGCCCAGGTTACTCCCCTGCCTGGTCTCCC
ACACCGGGCTCCCCGGGGTCCCCAGGTCCCTCAAGCCCCTACATCCCTTCACCAGGTGAGTTGTCGCCAT
CTGTCAGGCCAGGTTTGTTTCCTCCACAGTTCTGGGTGAGTCTGTCCATTGCTCATCTCCTTTGTTGGCT
GCTTCCCCACAGGTGGTGCCATGTCTCCCAGCTACTCGCCAACGTCACCTGCCTACGAGCCCCGCTCTCC
TGGGGGCTACACACCCCAGAGTCCCTCTTATTCCCCCACTTCACCCTCCTACTCCCCTACCTCTCCATCC
TATTCTCCAACCAGTCCCAACTATAGTCCCACATCACCCAGCTATTCGCCAACGTCACCCAGCTACTCAC
CGACCTCTCCCAGCTACTCACCCACCTCTCCCAGCTACTCGCCCACCTCTCCCAGCTACTCGCCCACCTC
TCCCAGCTACTCACCCACTTCCCCTAGCTACTCGCCCACTTCCCCTAGCTACTCGCCGACGTCTCCCAGC
TACTCGCCGACATCTCCCAGCTACTCGCCAACTTCACCCAGCTATTCTCCCACTTCTCCCAGCTACTCAC
CTACCTCTCCAAGCTATTCACCCACCTCCCCCAGCTACTCACCCACTTCCCCAAGTTACTCACCCACCAG
CCCGAACTATTCTCCAACCAGTCCCAATTACACCCCAACATCACCCAGCTACAGCCCGACATCACCCAGC
TATTCACCTACTAGTCCCAACTACACACCTACCAGCCCTAACTACAGCCCAACCTCTCCAAGCTACTCTC
CAACATCACCCAGCTATTCCCCGACCTCACCAAGTTACTCCCCTTCCAGCCCACGATACACACCACAGTC
TCCAACCTATACCCCAAGCTCACCCAGCTACAGCCCCAGCTCGCCCAGCTACAGCCCAACCTCACCCAAG
TACACCCCAACCAGTCCTTCTTACAGTCCCAGCTCCCCAGAGTATACCCCAACCTCTCCCAAGTACTCAC
CTACCAGTCCCAAATATTCACCCACCTCTCCCAAGTACTCGCCTACCAGTCCCACCTATTCACCCACCAC
CCCAAAATACTCCCCAACATCTCCTACTTATTCCCCAACCTCTCCAGTCTACACCCCAACCTCTCCCAAG
TACTCACCTACTAGCCCCACTTACTCGCCCACTTCCCCCAAGTACTCGCCCACCAGCCCCACCTACTCGC
CCACCTCCCCCAAAGGCTCAACCTACTCTCCCACTTCCCCTGGTTACTCGCCCACCAGCCCCACCTACAG
TCTCACAAGCCCGGCTATCAGCCCGGATGACAGTGACGAGGAGAACGGGGGAGCAGGAGGCGTCGACGGT
ATCGATCCTAAAGATCCAGCCAAACCTCCGGCCAAGGCACAAGTTGTGGGATGGCCACCGGTGAGATCAT
ACCGGAAGAACGTGATGGTTTCCTGCCAAAAATCAAGCGGTGGCCCGGAGGCGGCGGCGTTCGTGAAGAA
GCTTGATGTGAGCAAGGGCGAGGAGCTGTTCACCGGGGTGGTGCCCATCCTGGTCGAGCTGGACGGCGAC
GTAAACGGCCACAAGTTCAGCGTGTCCGGCGAGGGCGAGGGCGATGCCACCTACGGCAAGCTGACCCTGA
AGTTCATCTGCACCACCGGCAAGCTGCCCGTGCCCTGGCCCACCCTCGTGACCACCCTGACCTACGGCGT
GCAGTGCTTCAGCCGCTACCCCGACCACATGAAGCAGCACGACTTCTTCAAGTCCGCCATGCCCGAAGGC
TACGTCCAGGAGCGCACCATCTTCTTCAAGGACGACGGCAACTACAAGACCCGCGCCGAGGTGAAGTTCG
AGGGCGACACCCTGGTGAACCGCATCGAGCTGAAGGGCATCGACTTCAAGGAGGACGGCAACATCCTGGG
GCACAAGCTGGAGTACAACTACAACAGCCACAACGTCTATATCATGGCCGACAAGCAGAAGAACGGCATC
AAGGTGAACTTCAAGATCCGCCACAACATCGAGGACGGCAGCGTGCAGCTCGCCGACCACTACCAGCAGA
ACACCCCCATCGGCGACGGCCCCGTGCTGCTGCCCGACAACCACTACCTGAGCACCCAGTCCGCCCTGAG
CAAAGACCCCAACGAGAAGCGCGATCACATGGTCCTGCTGGAGTTCGTGACCGCCGCCGGGATCACTCTC
GGCATGGACGAGCTGTACAAGGGCAGTGGAGAGGGCAGAGGAAGTCTGCTAACATGCGGTGACGTCGAGG
AGAATCCTGGCCCAATGAAAACCTTCAACATCTCTCAGCAGGATCTGGAGCTGGTGGAGGTCGCCACTGA
GAAGATCACCATGCTCTATGAGGACAACAAGCACCATGTCGGGGCGGCCATCAGGACCAAGACTGGGGAG
ATCATCTCTGCTGTCCACATTGAAGCCTACATTGGCAGGGTCACTGTCTGTGCTGAAGCCATTGCCATTG
GGTCTGCTGTGAGCAACGGGCAGAAGGACTTTGACACCATTGTGGCTGTCAGGCACCCCTACTCTGATGA
GGTGGACAGATCCATCAGGGTGGTCAGCCCCTGTGGCATGTGTAGAGAGCTGATCTCTGACTATGCTCCT
GACTGCTTTGTGCTCATTGAGATGAATGGCAAGCTGGTCAAAACCACCATTGAGGAACTCATCCCCCTCA
AGTACACCAGGAACTAATGAGGGCACGTGGGGTGCGGCAGCGGGCTAGGGCCCAGGGCAGCTTGCCCGTG
CTGCCGTGCAGTTCTTGCCTCCCTCACGGGGCGTCACCCCCAGCCCAGCTCCGTTGTACATAAATGCCTT
GTGGCAGAGCTCCCGGTGAACTTCTGGATCCCGTTTCTGATGCAGATTCTTGTCTTGTTCTCCACTTGTG
CTGTTAGAACTCACTGGCCCAGTGGTGTTCTCACTCCTACCCCACCCACCCCCTGCCTGTCCCCAAATTG
AAGATCCTTCCTTGCCTGTGGCTTGATGCGGGGCGGGTAAAGGGTATTTTAACTTAGGGGTAGTTCCTGC
TGTGAGTGGTTACAGCTGATCCTCGGGAAGAACAAAGCTAAAGCTGCCTTTTGTCTGTTATTTTATTTTT
TTGAAGTTTAAATAAAGTTTACTAATTTTGACCAAAAGTATGTACATCGAGTGCTTCATTGGGGTTCAGG
AGACCCCCAGGCCCCTGCCTCCTGCCTGGGCTGCTGCTTGATCTGTTAGGGGGAGGGGACCAGGAAAATG
GGAGGGTACCTTACAGTCAGCCCACACACAGCCCCTGCTCTGTGCCAGGCACTGCTCTGTACTGAGTTTG
TTGTAGTCACAACAGATGCAGCTCTTGTCCTCTATTAAGGTGATATTGACCATAACAGCTTTTTAACTTG
TTTTACTGATTGTCATAAATAATTTGGAAAAGTGTAGAAAAGTATAATGCAGAGGGAGAAAAATGATCAC
CCATAATCCCACCACTAGGAGGCATACTTTCTTTGGTATTTTTTCCTATACTTTTCTTGAGTCACTAACA
AGTGAACAAAAATGTACTTTGATTTTGGCCTCAAACCAAGAATGAAAAGATTATATAGATGTTGTAATAC
AGAAGCTGAAGTAAAAGGACTTGGGGGTAATACGCTAGTTTTAGCCGGCTATTTTTCCCCCTTTCATTAG
CACCTTAATGTGGTATCAATGTTCTACATCCTCTGCAAGTCATTTCTGATTTACCTGAGGTATTTTTATT
TTTATTTTATTTTTTTGAGACAGTCTCGCTCTGTTGCCCAGGCTGGAGTGCAGTGGCGCAGTCTCGGCTC
ACTACAACCTCTGCCTCTTGGGTTCAAGCAATTCTCACTGCCTCAGCCTTCCAAGTAGCTGCGATTGCAG
ATGTCCGTCACCATGCCCAGCTACTTTGGTATTTTTAATAGAGAAGGGATTTCACAGTGTTGGCCAGGCT
GGTCTCAAACTCCTGATTTCAGGTGATCTGTCCACTTTGGCCTCCCAAAGTGCTGGGATTACAGGCATGA
GCCACTGCACCTGGCCTGTTATCTAGAAATGTCTATTTTGCCTTCATTCCTAAAGAATATCTTTGCTAGA
GATAGGATTCTGGTGTGACAGATTCATTTTTTGTTTTTAGCACTTTTTTTTTTTTTTTAGGAGCAGAGGT
TTAATATGCAAAAGATAGAGAAAAGAGAACAGCTCGCTCTCTTGTGGGGGAGAGGGGCTTCTGAAAGGGA
AGTCCCTAAGATGTCCTATCTTCCG
Features (pLannotate 1.2.2; 11 found; start..end, strand, type, name):
     37..55      -  promoter       T7 promoter: promoter for bacteriophage T7 RNA polymerase
    189..998     +  CDS            KanR: aminoglycoside phosphotransferase; aph(3')-Ia; confers resistance to kanamycin in bacteria or G418 (Geneticin®) in eukaryotes
   1145..1733    +  rep_origin     ori: high-copy-number ColE1/pMB1/pBR322/pUC origin of replication
   1916..2008    +  CDS            lacI (fragment): lac repressor; lacI; The lac repressor binds to the lac operator to inhibit transcription in E. coli. This inhibition can be relieved by adding lactose or isopropyl-β-D-thiogalactopyranoside (IPTG).
   2063..2090    -  terminator     rrnB T2 terminator: transcription terminator T2 from the E. coli rrnB gene
   2222..2265    +  terminator     rrnB T1 terminator: Escherichia coli rrnB; transcription terminator T1 from the E. coli rrnB gene
   2312..2348    -  CDS            lacZα (fragment): LacZα fragment of β-galactosidase; lacZ fragment
   4066..4198    +  CDS            mini-AID (fragment): minimal degron from the auxin-responsive IAA17 protein of Arabidopsis thaliana (Kubota et al., 2013) acts as an auxin-inducible degron (AID) in the presence of TIR1
   4208..4921    +  CDS            EGFP: EGFP is a basic (constitutively fluorescent) green fluorescent protein published in 1996, derived from Aequorea victoria. It is reported to be a rapidly-maturing weak dimer with moderate acid sensitivity.
   4985..5404    +  CDS            bsr: BSR_BACCE - Experimental evidence at protein level: Swiss-Prot protein existence level 1. Catalyzes the deamination of the cytosine moiety of the antibiotics blasticidin S, cytomycin and acetylblasticidin S. From Bacillus cereus.
   6462..6671    +  CDS            C9orf85 (fragment): CI085_HUMAN - Experimental evidence at protein level: Swiss-Prot protein existence level 1. From Homo sapiens (Human).
