[The description below was written by a language model from this plasmid's Addgene catalogue record and pLannotate feature annotations shown in this document.]
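Description:
221-RPB1-AID-eGFP-2A-blasticidin is a homology-directed repair donor (targeting vector) built on the pENTR221 Gateway entry backbone and designed to knock an auxin-inducible degron and a green fluorescent tag into the C-terminus of the endogenous human RPB1 gene, which encodes the largest subunit of RNA polymerase II. The roughly 7 kb plasmid is maintained in E. coli through a high-copy ColE1/pUC-type origin and a kanamycin resistance gene. Other backbone remnants in the annotation include the rrnB T1 and T2 transcription terminators, a T7 promoter, and short lacI and lacZα fragments.

The payload, assembled by Gibson cloning, is a single in-frame cassette: a minimal AID tag (residues 71–114 of the Arabidopsis IAA17 degron, amplified from an earlier CTCF-targeting plasmid), followed by EGFP and then the bsr blasticidin S deaminase gene. According to the record, bsr is linked through a 2A peptide, although the 2A itself is not annotated in the feature table. No mammalian promoter is annotated. This fits a design in which correct integration places the cassette under the native RPB1 promoter, so that blasticidin resistance is co-translated with the tagged protein and released by 2A skipping. The large unannotated regions on either side of the cassette presumably hold the RPB1 homology arms, but the record does not define them. The short C9orf85 hit downstream may be a spurious annotation match within that flanking sequence.

In cells that express the TIR1 auxin receptor, adding auxin triggers rapid degradation of the tagged RPB1, and EGFP allows depletion and localisation to be monitored. The nuclease or guide used for targeting is not stated in the record.
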