Addgene plasmid #195107: 221-RPB1-AID-eGFP-2A-blasticidin
Purpose: Targeting vector to introduce AID-eGFP tags in C-terminal of the human RPB1 gene. Blasticidin selection (2A-fusion). Auxin-inducible degron system.
Depositing lab: Job Dekker. Publication: A cohesin traffic pattern genetically linked to gene regulation. Valton AL, Venev SV, Mair B, Khokhar ES, Tong AHY, Usaj M, Chan K, Pai AA, Moffat J, Dekker J. Nat Struct Mol Biol. 2022 Dec 8. doi: 10.1038/s41594-022-00890-9. PubMed 36482254.
Backbone
  Vector backbone: pENTR221
  Total vector size (bp): 6956
  Vector type: Mammalian Expression
  Selectable markers: Blasticidin
Growth in bacteria
  Bacterial resistance: Kanamycin, 50 μg/mL
  Growth temperature: 37°C
  Growth strain: DH5alpha
  Copy number: High Copy
Gene/Insert
  Gene/Insert name: AID-eGFP
  Species: H. sapiens (human)
  Cloning method: Gibson Cloning
  Sequencing primers: 5′ AACATCTCCTACTTATTCCCCAACC; 3′ GGTGGTGCAGATGAACTTCAGG
Resource information
  A portion of this plasmid was derived from a plasmid made by: The minimal functional AID tag (aa 71-114)-eGFP was amplified from pEN244-CTCF-AID[71-114]-eGFP-FRT-Blast-FRT (Addgene plasmid #92140)
Terms and licenses: Academic/Nonprofit Terms; Industry Terms: Not Available to Industry
Depositor comments: Please visit https://www.biorxiv.org/content/10.1101/2021.07.29.454218v1 for bioRxiv preprint.
How to cite: 221-RPB1-AID-eGFP-2A-blasticidin was a gift from Job Dekker (Addgene plasmid # 195107 ; http://n2t.net/addgene:195107 ; RRID:Addgene_195107)
